Addgene plasmid #234481: pET28b-zDjCas13d-His
Purpose: Plasmid for bacterial expression and purification of DjCas13d protein (zebrafish codon-optimized)
Depositing lab: Miguel Angel Moreno-Mateos. Depositing organization: Centro Andaluz de Biologia del Desarrollo (CABD). Publication: Enhanced RNA-targeting CRISPR-Cas technology in zebrafish. Moreno-Sanchez I, Hernandez-Huertas L, Nahon-Cano D, Martinez-Garcia PM, Treichel AJ, Gomez-Marin C, Tomas-Gallardo L, da Silva Pescador G, Kushawah G, Egidy R, Perera A, Diaz-Moscoso A, Cano-Ruiz A, Walker JA 2nd, Munoz MJ, Holden K, Galceran J, Nieto MA, Bazzini AA, Moreno-Mateos MA. Nat Commun. 2025 Mar 16;16(1):2591. doi: 10.1038/s41467-025-57792-9. PubMed 40091120.
Backbone
  Vector backbone: pET-28b-Cas9-His
  Total vector size (bp): 5824
  Vector type: Bacterial Expression, CRISPR
Growth in bacteria
  Bacterial resistance: Kanamycin, 50 μg/mL
  Growth temperature: 37°C
  Growth strain: DH5alpha
  Copy number: Unknown
Gene/Insert
  Gene/Insert name: DjCas13d
  Insert size (bp): 2673
  Tag / fusion protein: 6xHis (C terminal on insert)
Terms and licenses: Academic/Nonprofit Terms; Industry Terms: Not Available to Industry
Depositor comments: DjCas13d ORF was codon optimized for zebrafish using iCodon (www.iCodon.org) purchased from IDT (https://eu.idtdna.com/) and cloned into pET28b vector after NcoI / NotI restriction enzyme digestion. Please visit https://doi.org/10.1101/2024.10.08.617220 for bioRxiv preprint.
How to cite: pET28b-zDjCas13d-His was a gift from Miguel Angel Moreno-Mateos (Addgene plasmid # 234481 ; http://n2t.net/addgene:234481 ; RRID:Addgene_234481)
