[The description below was written by a language model from this plasmid's Addgene catalogue record and pLannotate feature annotations shown in this document.]
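Description:
pET28b-zDjCas13d-His is a bacterial expression plasmid for producing and purifying the RNA-targeting CRISPR effector DjCas13d in E. coli. It derives from a pET-28b backbone (listed as pET-28b-Cas9-His), into which the DjCas13d open reading frame was placed between the NcoI and NotI sites. The coding sequence, about 2.7 kb, was synthesized with zebrafish-optimized codons. It carries a C-terminal 6xHis tag for metal-affinity purification, which the annotation detects as a short His-tag fragment just upstream of the T7 terminator. The annotation software did not label the Cas13d ORF itself, but the unannotated interval between the ribosome binding site and the His tag matches the stated insert size.

Expression follows the standard pET arrangement. A T7 promoter with an adjacent lac operator and the phage T7 gene 10 ribosome binding site drives the insert, and a plasmid-borne lacI gene with its own promoter supplies repressor. Transcription therefore stays low until IPTG is added in a host that provides T7 RNA polymerase. The plasmid replicates from a pBR322/ColE1-type origin accompanied by rop and the bom region, and it is selected with kanamycin through an aph(3')-Ia gene. An f1 origin is also present. The short tetracycline-resistance and SET1 hits appear to be backbone remnants rather than functional parts.

The catalogue lists a total size of 5,824 bp, whereas the sequenced record is 7,872 nt. The larger figure is consistent with backbone plus insert. The associated publication concerns RNA-targeting CRISPR-Cas technology in zebrafish, so the purified protein is presumably intended for that work.
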