Features (pLannotate 1.2.2; 18 found; start..end, strand, type, name):
      5..144     -  misc_feature   bom: basis of mobility region from pBR322
    246..437     -  CDS            rop: Rop protein, which maintains plasmids at low copy number; rop
    454..834     +  CDS            YPB1_ECOLX: Protein predicted: Swiss-Prot protein existence level 4. From Escherichia coli.
    906..1197    -  CDS            TcR (fragment): tetracycline efflux protein; tet; confers resistance to tetracycline
   1212..1233    -  protein_bind   CAP binding site: CAP binding activates transcription in the presence of cAMP. E. coli catabolite activator protein
   1246..2328    -  CDS            lacI: lac repressor; lacI; The lac repressor binds to the lac operator to inhibit transcription in E. coli. This inhibition can be relieved by adding lactose or isopropyl-β-D-thiogalactopyranoside (IPTG).
   2329..2406    -  promoter       lacI promoter: lacI
   2414..2693    -  CDS            TcR (fragment): tetracycline efflux protein; tet; confers resistance to tetracycline
   2715..2733    +  promoter       T7 promoter: promoter for bacteriophage T7 RNA polymerase
   2734..2758    +  protein_bind   lac operator: The lac repressor binds to the lac operator to inhibit transcription in E. coli. This inhibition can be relieved by adding lactose or isopropyl-β-D-thiogalactopyranoside (IPTG). lac repressor encoded by lacI
   2773..2795    +  RBS            RBS: efficient ribosome binding site from bacteriophage T7 gene 10 (Olins and Rangwala, 1989)
   5451..5468    +  CDS            9xHis (fragment): 9xHis affinity tag
   5478..5527    +  CDS            SET1 (fragment): solubility-enhancement tag derived from T7 phage gene 10B
   5535..5582    +  terminator     T7 terminator: transcription terminator for bacteriophage T7 RNA polymerase
   5619..6047    +  rep_origin     f1 ori (sequence partly withheld): f1 bacteriophage origin of replication; arrow indicates direction of (+) strand synthesis
   6100..6157    +  promoter       AmpR promoter (fragment): bla
   6166..6981    -  CDS            KanR: aminoglycoside phosphotransferase; aph(3')-Ia; confers resistance to kanamycin in bacteria or G418 (Geneticin®) in eukaryotes
   7103..7691    +  rep_origin     ori: high-copy-number ColE1/pMB1/pBR322/pUC origin of replication
>Addgene plasmid #234481 | pET28b-zDjCas13d-His | addgene full sequence | sequence record 468896 | Addgene NGS Result
AGCGCCTGATGCGGTATTTTCTCCTTACGCATCTGTGCGGTATTTCACACCGCAATGGTGCACTCTCAGT
ACAATCTGCTCTGATGCCGCATAGTTAAGCCAGTATACACTCCGCTATCGCTACGTGACTGGGTCATGGC
TGCGCCCCGACACCCGCCAACACCCGCTGACGCGCCCTGACGGGCTTGTCTGCTCCCGGCATCCGCTTAC
AGACAAGCTGTGACCGTCTCCGGGAGCTGCATGTGTCAGAGGTTTTCACCGTCATCACCGAAACGCGCGA
GGCAGCTGCGGTAAAGCTCATCAGCGTGGTCGTGAAGCGATTCACAGATGTCTGCCTGTTCATCCGCGTC
CAGCTCGTTGAGTTTCTCCAGAAGCGTTAATGTCTGGCTTCTGATAAAGCGGGCCATGTTAAGGGCGGTT
TTTTCCTGTTTGGTCACTGATGCCTCCGTGTAAGGGGGATTTCTGTTCATGGGGGTAATGATACCGATGA
AACGAGAGAGGATGCTCACGATACGGGTTACTGATGATGAACATGCCCGGTTACTGGAACGTTGTGAGGG
TAAACAACTGGCGGTATGGATGCGGCGGGACCAGAGAAAAATCACTCAGGGTCAATGCCAGCGCTTCGTT
AATACAGATGTAGGTGTTCCACAGGGTAGCCAGCAGCATCCTGCGATGCAGATCCGGAACATAATGGTGC
AGGGCGCTGACTTCCGCGTTTCCAGACTTTACGAAACACGGAAACCGAAGACCATTCATGTTGTTGCTCA
GGTCGCAGACGTTTTGCAGCAGCAGTCGCTTCACGTTCGCTCGCGTATCGGTGATTCATTCTGCTAACCA
GTAAGGCAACCCCGCCAGCCTAGCCGGGTCCTCAACGACAGGAGCACGATCATGCGCACCCGTGGGGCCG
CCATGCCGGCGATAATGGCCTGCTTCTCGCCGAAACGTTTGGTGGCGGGACCAGTGACGAAGGCTTGAGC
GAGGGCGTGCAAGATTCCGAATACCGCAAGCGACAGGCCGATCATCGTCGCGCTCCAGCGAAAGCGGTCC
TCGCCGAAAATGACCCAGAGCGCTGCCGGCACCTGTCCTACGAGTTGCATGATAAAGAAGACAGTCATAA
GTGCGGCGACGATAGTCATGCCCCGCGCCCACCGGAAGGAGCTGACTGGGTTGAAGGCTCTCAAGGGCAT
CGGTCGAGATCCCGGTGCCTAATGAGTGAGCTAACTTACATTAATTGCGTTGCGCTCACTGCCCGCTTTC
CAGTCGGGAAACCTGTCGTGCCAGCTGCATTAATGAATCGGCCAACGCGCGGGGAGAGGCGGTTTGCGTA
TTGGGCGCCAGGGTGGTTTTTCTTTTCACCAGTGAGACGGGCAACAGCTGATTGCCCTTCACCGCCTGGC
CCTGAGAGAGTTGCAGCAAGCGGTCCACGCTGGTTTGCCCCAGCAGGCGAAAATCCTGTTTGATGGTGGT
TAACGGCGGGATATAACATGAGCTGTCTTCGGTATCGTCGTATCCCACTACCGAGATATCCGCACCAACG
CGCAGCCCGGACTCGGTAATGGCGCGCATTGCGCCCAGCGCCATCTGATCGTTGGCAACCAGCATCGCAG
TGGGAACGATGCCCTCATTCAGCATTTGCATGGTTTGTTGAAAACCGGACATGGCACTCCAGTCGCCTTC
CCGTTCCGCTATCGGCTGAATTTGATTGCGAGTGAGATATTTATGCCAGCCAGCCAGACGCAGACGCGCC
GAGACAGAACTTAATGGGCCCGCTAACAGCGCGATTTGCTGGTGACCCAATGCGACCAGATGCTCCACGC
CCAGTCGCGTACCGTCTTCATGGGAGAAAATAATACTGTTGATGGGTGTCTGGTCAGAGACATCAAGAAA
TAACGCCGGAACATTAGTGCAGGCAGCTTCCACAGCAATGGCATCCTGGTCATCCAGCGGATAGTTAATG
ATCAGCCCACTGACGCGTTGCGCGAGAAGATTGTGCACCGCCGCTTTACAGGCTTCGACGCCGCTTCGTT
CTACCATCGACACCACCACGCTGGCACCCAGTTGATCGGCGCGAGATTTAATCGCCGCGACAATTTGCGA
CGGCGCGTGCAGGGCCAGACTGGAGGTGGCAACGCCAATCAGCAACGACTGTTTGCCCGCCAGTTGTTGT
GCCACGCGGTTGGGAATGTAATTCAGCTCCGCCATCGCCGCTTCCACTTTTTCCCGCGTTTTCGCAGAAA
CGTGGCTGGCCTGGTTCACCACGCGGGAAACGGTCTGATAAGAGACACCGGCATACTCTGCGACATCGTA
TAACGTTACTGGTTTCACATTCACCACCCTGAATTGACTCTCTTCCGGGCGCTATCATGCCATACCGCGA
AAGGTTTTGCGCCATTCGATGGTGTCCGGGATCTCGACGCTCTCCCTTATGCGACTCCTGCATTAGGAAG
CAGCCCAGTAGTAGGTTGAGGCCGTTGAGCACCGCCGCCGCAAGGAATGGTGCATGCAAGGAGATGGCGC
CCAACAGTCCCCCGGCCACGGGGCCTGCCACCATACCCACGCCGAAACAAGCGCTCATGAGCCCGAAGTG
GCGAGCCCGATCTTCCCCATCGGTGATGTCGGCGATATAGGCGCCAGCAACCGCACCTGTGGCGCCGGTG
ATGCCGGCCACGATGCGTCCGGCGTAGAGGATCGAGATCTCGATCCCGCGAAATTAATACGACTCACTAT
AGGGGAATTGTGAGCGGATAACAATTCCCCTCTAGAAATAATTTTGTTTAACTTTAAGAAGGAGATATAC
CATGGCAAAGAAGCAGAAGTCCAAGAAGACCGTGTCCAAGACCAGCGGCCTGAAGGAAGCCCTGAGCGTC
CAGGGCACCGTGATCATGACCAGCTTCGGCAAGGGCAACATGGCTAACCTGAGCTACAAGATTCCCAGCA
GCCAGAAGCCTCAGAACCTGAACAGCTCCGCCGGCCTGAAGAACGTGGAGGTGAGCGGCAAGAAGATCAA
GTTCCAGGGCCGTCACCCCAAAATCGCCACCACCGACAACCCCCTGTTCAAGCCCCAGCCCGGCATGGAC
CTGCTGTGCCTGAAGGACAAGCTGGAAATGCACTACTTCGGTAAGACCTTCGACGACAACATCCACATCC
AGCTGATCTACCAGATCCTGGATATCGAGAAGATCCTGGCCGTGCATGTGAACAACATCGTGTTCACCCT
GGACAACGTGCTGCACCCCCAGAAGGAGGAGCTGACCGAAGATTTCATCGGCGCCGGCGGCTGGAGGATC
AATCTTGACTACCAGACCCTGAGAGGACAGACCAATAAGTATGACCGTTTTAAGAATTACATCAAGCGAA
AGGAGCTGCTGTACTTCGGCGAAGCCTTCTACCACGAGAACGAACGTAGGTACGAGGAAGACATCTTCGC
TATTCTGACCCTGCTGAGCGCCCTGCGTCAGTTCTGCTTCCACTCCGACCTTAGCAGCGATGAGTCTGAC
CATGTGAACTCGTTCTGGCTGTACCAGCTGGAGGATCAGCTGAGCGACGAGTTCAAGGAAACCCTGAGCA
TCCTGTGGGAGGAGGTTACCGAGAGGATCGACAGCGAGTTCCTGAAGACCAACACCGTGAATCTGCACAT
CCTGTGCCACGTGTTCCCGAAGGAGAGCAAGGAAACCATAGTGAGGGCCTACTACGAGTTCCTGATCAAA
AAGAGCTTCAAGAACATGGGCTTTAGCATCAAAAAGCTGCGTGAGATCATGCTGGAACAGAGCGACCTGA
AGAGCTTCAAGGAGGACAAGTACAATTCTGTCAGGGCCAAGCTGTACAAGCTGTTCGACTTCATCATCAC
ATACTACTACGATCACCACGCCTTCGAGAAGGAGGCCCTGGTGAGCTCCCTGAGGAGCAGCCTGACCGAG
GAAAACAAGGAGGAGATCTACATCAAGACAGCCCGTACACTGGCCAGCGCCCTGGGCGCCGACTTCAAGA
AGGCCGCCGCCGATGTGAACGCTAAGAACATCAGGGACTACCAGAAGAAGGCAAACGATTACCGTATTAG
CTTCGAGGACATCAAGATCGGAAATACCGGCATCGGCTACTTCAGCGAGCTGATCTATATGCTGACCCTG
CTGCTGGACGGCAAGGAGATCAACGACCTGCTGACCACCCTGATCAACAAGTTCGACAACATTATCTCCT
TCATCGACATACTTAAGAAGCTGAACCTGGAGTTCAAATTCAAGCCTGAGTACGCCGATTTCTTCAATAT
GACCAACTGCCGTTACACCCTGGAGGAACTGAGGGTGATCAATAGCATCGCCAGGATGCAGAAGCCCAGC
GCCGACGCCCGTAAGATCATGTACCGTGACGCCCTGCGGATCCTGGGCATGGACAACAGGCCCGACGAGG
AAATCGACCGTGAGCTGGAGCGAACCATGCCCGTGGGCGCCGACGGCAAGTTCATCAAGGGCAAGCAGGG
ATTCAGGAACTTTATCGCCAGCAACGTGATCGAGAGCAGCAGGTTCCATTACCTGGTGCGTTACAACAAT
CCACACAAGACACGAACCCTGGTGAAGAATCCTAACGTGGTGAAGTTCGTGCTGGAGGGAATCCCTGAGA
CCCAGATAAAGCGTTACTTCGACGTCTGCAAGGGCCAGGAGATCCCCCCCACCAGCGACAAGAGCGCTCA
GATCGACGTGCTGGCCAGAATCATCAGCAGCGTCGATTACAAGATCTTCGAAGATGTGCCCCAGAGCGCC
AAGATCAACAAGGACGACCCCAGCAGAAACTTCAGCGACGCTCTGAAGAAGCAGAGGTACCAGGCAATCG
TGTCACTTTACCTGACCGTGATGTACCTCATCACAAAGAACCTGGTGTACGTGAACAGCCGTTACGTGAT
CGCCTTTCACTGTCTGGAGAGGGACGCCTTCCTGCACGGCGTGACCCTGCCCAAGATGAACAAGAAGATC
GTCTACAGCCAACTGACCACCCACCTGCTGACCGACAAGAACTACACCACCTACGGCCACCTGAAGAACC
AGAAGGGCCACAGGAAGTGGTACGTGCTTGTGAAGAACAACCTGCAGAACAGCGACATCACCGCCGTGTC
CAGCTTCAGGAACATCGTCGCCCACATCTCTGTGGTGCGTAACTCCAACGAATACATCAGCGGAATCGGA
GAGCTGCATAGCTACTTCGAGCTGTACCACTACCTGGTGCAGAGCATGATCGCCAAGAACAATTGGTACG
ATACCAGCCATCAGCCCAAGACCGCCGAGTACCTGAACAATCTGAAGAAGCACCACACGTACTGCAAGGA
TTTCGTGAAGGCCTACTGCATCCCCTTCGGCTACGTGGTGCCCAGGTACAAGAACCTGACCATCAACGAG
CTGTTCGACAGGAATAACCCCAACCCCGAGCCCAAGGAGGAAGTTGCGGCCGCACTCGAGCACCACCACC
ACCACCACTGAGATCCGGCTGCTAACAAAGCCCGAAAGGAAGCTGAGTTGGCTGCTGCCACCGCTGAGCA
ATAACTAGCATAACCCCTTGGGGCCTCTAAACGGGTCTTGAGGGGTTTTTTGCTGAAAGGAGGAACTATA
TCCGGATTGGCGAATGGG
[124 nt withheld, positions 5619-5742]
C
[91 nt withheld, positions 5744-5834]
A
[49 nt withheld, positions 5836-5884]
CCTTTGACGTTGGAGTCCACGTTCTTT
[37 nt withheld, positions 5912-5948]
ACCCTATCTCGGTCTATTCTTTTGATTTATAAGGGATTTTGCCGATTTCGGCCTATTGGTTAAAAAATGA
GCTGATTTAACAAAAATTTAACGCGAATTTTAACAAAATATTAACGCTTACAATTTAGGTGGCACTTTTC
GGGGAAATGTGCGCGGAACCCCTATTTGTTTATTTTTCTAAATACATTCAAATATGTATCCGCTCATGAA
TTAATTCTTAGAAAAACTCATCGAGCATCAAATGAAACTGCAATTTATTCATATCAGGATTATCAATACC
ATATTTTTGAAAAAGCCGTTTCTGTAATGAAGGAGAAAACTCACCGAGGCAGTTCCATAGGATGGCAAGA
TCCTGGTATCGGTCTGCGATTCCGACTCGTCCAACATCAATACAACCTATTAATTTCCCCTCGTCAAAAA
TAAGGTTATCAAGTGAGAAATCACCATGAGTGACGACTGAATCCGGTGAGAATGGCAAAAGTTTATGCAT
TTCTTTCCAGACTTGTTCAACAGGCCAGCCATTACGCTCGTCATCAAAATCACTCGCATCAACCAAACCG
TTATTCATTCGTGATTGCGCCTGAGCGAGACGAAATACGCGATCGCTGTTAAAAGGACAATTACAAACAG
GAATCGAATGCAACCGGCGCAGGAACACTGCCAGCGCATCAACAATATTTTCACCTGAATCAGGATATTC
TTCTAATACCTGGAATGCTGTTTTCCCGGGGATCGCAGTGGTGAGTAACCATGCATCATCAGGAGTACGG
ATAAAATGCTTGATGGTCGGAAGAGGCATAAATTCCGTCAGCCAGTTTAGTCTGACCATCTCATCTGTAA
CATCATTGGCAACGCTACCTTTGCCATGTTTCAGAAACAACTCTGGCGCATCGGGCTTCCCATACAATCG
ATAGATTGTCGCACCTGATTGCCCGACATTATCGCGAGCCCATTTATACCCATATAAATCAGCATCCATG
TTGGAATTTAATCGCGGCCTAGAGCAAGACGTTTCCCGTTGAATATGGCTCATAACACCCCTTGTATTAC
TGTTTATGTAAGCAGACAGTTTTATTGTTCATGACCAAAATCCCTTAACGTGAGTTTTCGTTCCACTGAG
CGTCAGACCCCGTAGAAAAGATCAAAGGATCTTCTTGAGATCCTTTTTTTCTGCGCGTAATCTGCTGCTT
GCAAACAAAAAAACCACCGCTACCAGCGGTGGTTTGTTTGCCGGATCAAGAGCTACCAACTCTTTTTCCG
AAGGTAACTGGCTTCAGCAGAGCGCAGATACCAAATACTGTCCTTCTAGTGTAGCCGTAGTTAGGCCACC
ACTTCAAGAACTCTGTAGCACCGCCTACATACCTCGCTCTGCTAATCCTGTTACCAGTGGCTGCTGCCAG
TGGCGATAAGTCGTGTCTTACCGGGTTGGACTCAAGACGATAGTTACCGGATAAGGCGCAGCGGTCGGGC
TGAACGGGGGGTTCGTGCACACAGCCCAGCTTGGAGCGAACGACCTACACCGAACTGAGATACCTACAGC
GTGAGCTATGAGAAAGCGCCACGCTTCCCGAAGGGAGAAAGGCGGACAGGTATCCGGTAAGCGGCAGGGT
CGGAACAGGAGAGCGCACGAGGGAGCTTCCAGGGGGAAACGCCTGGTATCTTTATAGTCCTGTCGGGTTT
CGCCACCTCTGACTTGAGCGTCGATTTTTGTGATGCTCGTCAGGGGGGCGGAGCCTATGGAAAAACGCCA
GCAACGCGGCCTTTTTACGGTTCCTGGCCTTTTGCTGGCCTTTTGCTCACATGTTCTTTCCTGCGTTATC
CCCTGATTCTGTGGATAACCGTATTACCGCCTTTGAGTGAGCTGATACCGCTCGCCGCAGCCGAACGACC
GAGCGCAGCGAGTCAGTGAGCGAGGAAGCGGAAG
